>Addgene plasmid #32405 | CD200Cd4d3+4-blac | depositor full sequence | sequence record 37187 | CD200Cd4d3+4-blac sequence 8221 bps
GTCGACCTCCATCACGGCCTATAAGAGTGAGGGGGAGTCAGCGGAGTTCTCCTTCCCACTCAACCTTGGA
GAGGAAAGCCTGCAGGGAGAGTTGAGATGGAAGGCAGAGAAGGCTCCTTCTTCCCAGTCCTGGATCACCT
TCTCCCTAAAGAACCAAAAGGTGTCTGTGCAGAAGTCTACTAGCAACCCCAAGTTCCAGCTGTCCGAAAC
GCTCCCACTCACCCTTCAGATACCCCAGGTCTCCCTTCAGTTTGCTGGTTCTGGCAACCTGACCCTGACT
CTGGACAGAGGGATACTGTATCAGGAAGTGAACCTGGTGGTGATGAAAGTGACTCAGCCCGACAGCAACA
CTTTGACCTGTGAGGTGATGGGACCCACCTCACCCAAGATGAGACTGATCTTGAAGCAGGAGAATCAGGA
GGCCAGGGTCTCCAGGCAGGAGAAAGTGATTCAAGTGCAGGCCCCTGAAGCAGGGGTGTGGCAATGTCTA
CTGAGTGAAGGTGAAGAGGTCAAGATGGACTCCAAGATCCAGGTTTTATCCAAAGGGTTGAATTCCGGCG
GCGGCTCCGGAGGCGGTACCGGTGGCGGCGACCTAGCCCCACAGATGCTTCGAGAACTCCAGGAGACTAA
TGCGGCGCTGCAAGACGTGAGAGAGCTCTTGCGACAGCAGGTCAAGGAGATCACCTTCCTGAAGAATACG
GTGATGGAATGTGACGCCTGCGGTCTAGACAGAAACCTGCCTCCACTAGCACCTCTGGGCCCACACCCAG
AAACGCTGGTGAAAGTAAAAGATGCTGAAGATCAGTTGGGTGCACGAGTGGGTTACATCGAACTGGATCT
CAACAGCGGTAAGATCCTTGAGAGTTTTCGCCCCGAAGAACGTTTTCCAATGATGAGCACTTTTAAAGTT
CTGCTATGTGGCGCGGTATTATCCCGTATTGACGCCGGGCAAGAGCAACTCGGTCGCCGCATACACTATT
CTCAGAATGACTTGGTTGAGTACTCACCAGTCACAGAAAAGCATCTTACGGATGGCATGACAGTAAGAGA
ATTATGCAGTGCTGCCATAACCATGAGTGATAACACTGCGGCCAACTTACTTCTGACAACGATCGGAGGA
CCGAAGGAGCTAACCGCTTTTTTGCACAACATGGGGGATCATGTAACTCGCCTTGATCGTTGGGAACCGG
AGCTGAATGAAGCCATACCAAACGACGAGCGTGACACCACGATGCCTGTAGCAATGGCAACAACGTTGCG
CAAACTATTAACTGGCGAACTACTTACTCTAGCTTCCCGGCAACAATTAATAGACTGGATGGAGGCGGAT
AAAGTTGCAGGACCACTTCTGCGCTCGGCCCTTCCGGCTGGCTGGTTTATTGCTGATAAATCTGGAGCCG
GTGAGCGTGGGTCTCGCGGTATCATTGCAGCACTGGGGCCAGATGGTAAGCCCTCCCGTATCGTAGTTAT
CTACACGACGGGGAGTCAGGCAACTATGGATGAACGAAATAGACAGATCGCTGAGATAGGTGCCTCACTG
ATTAAGCATTGGTAATTAATTAAGGATCCCCCGACCTCGACCTCTGGCTAATAAAGGAAATTTATTTTCA
TTGCAATAGTGTGTTGGAATTTTTTGTGTCTCTCACTCGGAAGGACATATGGGAGGGCAAATCATTTGGT
CGAGATCCCTCGGAGATCTCTAGCTAGAGGATCGATCCCCGCCCCGGACGAACTAAACCTGACTACGACA
TCTCTGCCCCTTCTTCGCGGGGCAGTGCATGTAATCCCTTCAGTTGGTTGGTACAACTTGCCAACTGGGC
CCTGTTCCACATGTGACACGGGGGGGGACCAAACACAAAGGGGTTCTCTGACTGTAGTTGACATCCTTAT
AAATGGATGTGCACATTTGCCAACACTGAGTGGCTTTCATCCTGGAGCAGACTTTGCAGTCTGTGGACTG
CAACACAACATTGCCTTTATGTGTAACTCTTGGCTGAAGCTCTTACACCAATGCTGGGGGACATGTACCT
CCCAGGGGCCCAGGAAGACTACGGGAGGCTACACCAACGTCAATCAGAGGGGCCTGTGTAGCTACCGATA
AGCGGACCCTCAAGAGGGCATTAGCAATAGTGTTTATAAGGCCCCCTTGTTAACCCTAAACGGGTAGCAT
ATGCTTCCCGGGTAGTAGTATATACTATCCAGACTAACCCTAATTCAATAGCATATGTTACCCAACGGGA
AGCATATGCTATCGAATTAGGGTTAGTAAAAGGGTCCTAAGGAACAGCGATATCTCCCACCCCATGAGCT
GTCACGGTTTTATTTACATGGGGTCAGGATTCCACGAGGGTAGTGAACCATTTTAGTCACAAGGGCAGTG
GCTGAAGATCAAGGAGCGGGCAGTGAACTCTCCTGAATCTTCGCCTGCTTCTTCATTCTCCTTCGTTTAG
CTAATAGAATAACTGCTGAGTTGTGAACAGTAAGGTGTATGTGAGGTGCTCGAAAACAAGGTTTCAGGTG
ACGCCCCCAGAATAAAATTTGGACGGGGGGTTCAGTGGTGGCATTGTGCTATGACACCAATATAACCCTC
ACAAACCCCTTGGGCAATAAATACTAGTGTAGGAATGAAACATTCTGAATATCTTTAACAATAGAAATCC
ATGGGGTGGGGACAAGCCGTAAAGACTGGATGTCCATCTCACACGAATTTATGGCTATGGGCAACACATA
ATCCTAGTGCAATATGATACTGGGGTTATTAAGATGTGTCCCAGGCAGGGACCAAGACAGGTGAACCATG
TTGTTACACTCTATTTGTAACAAGGGGAAAGAGAGTGGACGCCGACAGCAGCGGACTCCACTGGTTGTCT
CTAACACCCCCGAAAATTAAACGGGGCTCCACGCCAATGGGGCCCATAAACAAAGACAAGTGGCCACTCT
TTTTTTTGAAATTGTGGAGTGGGGGCACGCGTCAGCCCCCACACGCCGCCCTGCGGTTTTGGACTGTAAA
ATAAGGGTGTAATAACTTGGCTGATTGTAACCCCGCTAACCACTGCGGTCAAACCACTTGCCCACAAAAC
CACTAATGGCACCCCGGGGAATACCTGCATAAGTAGGTGGGCGGGCCAAGATAGGGGCGCGATTGCTGCG
ATCTGGAGGACAAATTACACACACTTGCGCCTGAGCGCCAAGCACAGGGTTGTTGGTCCTCATATTCACG
AGGTCGCTGAGAGCACGGTGGGCTAATGTTGCCATGGGTAGCATATACTACCCAAATATCTGGATAGCAT
ATGCTATCCTAATCTATATCTGGGTAGCATAGGCTATCCTAATCTATATCTGGGTAGCATATGCTATCCT
AATCTATATCTGGGTAGTATATGCTATCCTAATTTATATCTGGGTAGCATAGGCTATCCTAATCTATATC
TGGGTAGCATATGCTATCCTAATCTATATCTGGGTAGTATATGCTATCCTAATCTGTATCCGGGTAGCAT
ATGCTATCCTAATAGAGATTAGGGTAGTATATGCTATCCTAATTTATATCTGGGTAGCATATACTACCCA
AATATCTGGATAGCATATGCTATCCTAATCTATATCTGGGTAGCATATGCTATCCTAATCTATATCTGGG
TAGCATAGGCTATCCTAATCTATATCTGGGTAGCATATGCTATCCTAATCTATATCTGGGTAGTATATGC
TATCCTAATTTATATCTGGGTAGCATAGGCTATCCTAATCTATATCTGGGTAGCATATGCTATCCTAATC
TATATCTGGGTAGTATATGCTATCCTAATCTGTATCCGGGTAGCATATGCTATCCTCATGATAAGCTGTC
AAACATGAGAATTTTCTTGAAGACGAAAGGGCCTCGTGATACGCCTATTTTTATAGGTTAATGTCATGAT
AATAATGGTTTCTTAGACGTCAGGTGGCACTTTTCGGGGAAATGTGCGCGGAACCCCTATTTGTTTATTT
TTCTAAATACATTCAAATATGTATCCGCTCATGAGACAATAACCCTGATAAATGCTTCAATAATATTGAA
AAAGGAAGAGTATGAGTATTCAACATTTCCGTGTCGCCCTTATTCCCTTTTTTGCGGCATTTTGCCTTCC
TGTTTTTGCTCACCCAGAAACGCTGGTGAAAGTAAAAGATGCTGAAGATCAGTTGGGTGCACGAGTGGGT
TACATCGAACTGGATCTCAACAGCGGTAAGATCCTTGAGAGTTTTCGCCCCGAAGAACGTTTTCCAATGA
TGAGCACTTTTAAAGTTCTGCTATGTGGCGCGGTATTATCCCGTGTTGACGCCGGGCAAGAGCAACTCGG
TCGCCGCATACACTATTCTCAGAATGACTTGGTTGAGTACTCACCAGTCACAGAAAAGCATCTTACGGAT
GGCATGACAGTAAGAGAATTATGCAGTGCTGCCATAACCATGAGTGATAACACTGCGGCCAACTTACTTC
TGACAACGATCGGAGGACCGAAGGAGCTAACCGCTTTTTTGCACAACATGGGGGATCATGTAACTCGCCT
TGATCGTTGGGAACCGGAGCTGAATGAAGCCATACCAAACGACGAGCGTGACACCACGATGCCTGCAGCA
ATGGCAACAACGTTGCGCAAACTATTAACTGGCGAACTACTTACTCTAGCTTCCCGGCAACAATTAATAG
ACTGGATGGAGGCGGATAAAGTTGCAGGACCACTTCTGCGCTCGGCCCTTCCGGCTGGCTGGTTTATTGC
TGATAAATCTGGAGCCGGTGAGCGTGGGTCTCGCGGTATCATTGCAGCACTGGGGCCAGATGGTAAGCCC
TCCCGTATCGTAGTTATCTACACGACGGGGAGTCAGGCAACTATGGATGAACGAAATAGACAGATCGCTG
AGATAGGTGCCTCACTGATTAAGCATTGGTAACTGTCAGACCAAGTTTACTCATATATACTTTAGATTGA
TTTAAAACTTCATTTTTAATTTAAAAGGATCTAGGTGAAGATCCTTTTTGATAATCTCATGACCAAAATC
CCTTAACGTGAGTTTTCGTTCCACTGAGCGTCAGACCCCGTAGAAAAGATCAAAGGATCTTCTTGAGATC
CTTTTTTTCTGCGCGTAATCTGCTGCTTGCAAACAAAAAAACCACCGCTACCAGCGGTGGTTTGTTTGCC
GGATCAAGAGCTACCAACTCTTTTTCCGAAGGTAACTGGCTTCAGCAGAGCGCAGATACCAAATACTGTT
CTTCTAGTGTAGCCGTAGTTAGGCCACCACTTCAAGAACTCTGTAGCACCGCCTACATACCTCGCTCTGC
TAATCCTGTTACCAGTGGCTGCTGCCAGTGGCGATAAGTCGTGTCTTACCGGGTTGGACTCAAGACGATA
GTTACCGGATAAGGCGCAGCGGTCGGGCTGAACGGGGGGTTCGTGCACACAGCCCAGCTTGGAGCGAACG
ACCTACACCGAACTGAGATACCTACAGCGTGAGCTATGAGAAAGCGCCACGCTTCCCGAAGGGAGAAAGG
CGGACAGGTATCCGGTAAGCGGCAGGGTCGGAACAGGAGAGCGCACGAGGGAGCTTCCAGGGGGAAACGC
CTGGTATCTTTATAGTCCTGTCGGGTTTCGCCACCTCTGACTTGAGCGTCGATTTTTGTGATGCTCGTCA
GGGGGGCGGAGCCTATGGAAAAACGCCAGCAACGCGGCCTTTTTACGGTTCCTGGCCTTTTGCTGGCCTT
TTGCTCACATGTTCTTTCCTGCGTTATCCCCTGATTCTGTGGATAACCGTATTACCGCCTTTGAGTGAGC
TGATACCGCTCGCCGCAGCCGAACGACCGAGCGCAGCGAGTCAGTGAGCGAGGAAGCGGAAGAGCGCCCA
ATACGCAAACCGCCTCTCCCCGCGCGTTGGCCGATTCATTAATGCAGCTGGCACGACAGGTTTCCCGACT
GGAAAGCGGGCAGTGAGCGCAACGCAATTAATGTGAGTTAGCTCACTCATTAGGCACCCCAGGCTTTACA
CTTTATGCTTCCGGCTCGTATGTTGTGTGGAATTGTGAGCGGATAACAATTTCACACAGGAAACAGCTAT
GACCATGATTACGCCAAGCTCTAGCTAGAGGTCGACCAATTCTCATGTTTGACAGCTTATCATCGCAGAT
CCGGGCAACGTTGTTGCCATTGCTGCAGGCGCAGAACTGGTAGGTATGGAAGATCTATACATTGAATCAA
TATTGGCAATTAGCCATATTAGTCATTGGTTATATAGCATAAATCAATATTGGCTATTGGCCATTGCATA
CGTTGTATCTATATCATAATATGTACATTTATATTGGCTCATGTCCAATATGACCGCCATGTTGACATTG
ATTATTGACTAGTTATTAATAGTAATCAATTACGGGGTCATTAGTTCATAGCCCATATATGGAGTTCCGC
GTTACATAACTTACGGTAAATGGCCCGCCTGGCTGACCGCCCAACGACCCCCGCCCATTGACGTCAATAA
TGACGTATGTTCCCATAGTAACGCCAATAGGGACTTTCCATTGACGTCAATGGGTGGAGTATTTACGGTA
AACTGCCCACTTGGCAGTACATCAAGTGTATCATATGCCAAGTCCGCCCCCTATTGACGTCAATGACGGT
AAATGGCCCGCCTGGCATTATGCCCAGTACATGACCTTACGGGACTTTCCTACTTGGCAGTACATCTACG
TATTAGTCATCGCTATTACCATGGTGATGCGGTTTTGGCAGTACACCAATGGGCGTGGATAGCGGTTTGA
CTCACGGGGATTTCCAAGTCTCCACCCCATTGACGTCAATGGGAGTTTGTTTTGGCACCAAAATCAACGG
GACTTTCCAAAATGTCGTAATAACCCCGCCCCGTTGACGCAAATGGGCGGTAGGCGTGTACGGTGGGAGG
TCTATATAAGCAGAGCTCGTTTAGTGAACCGTCAGATCCTCACTCTCTTCCGCATCGCTGTCTGCGAGGG
CCAGCTGTTGGGCTCGCGGTTGAGGACAAACTCTTCGCGGTCTTTCCAGTACTCTTGGATCGGAAACCCG
TCGGCCTCCGAACGGTACTCCGCCACCGAGGGACCTGAGCGAGTCCGCATCGACCGGATCGGAAAACCTC
TCGAGAAAGGCGTCTAACCAGTCACAGTCGCAAGGTAGGCTGAGCACCGTGGCGGGCGGCAGCGGGTGGC
GGTCGGGGTTGTTTCTGGCGGAGGTGCTGCTGATGATGTAATTAAAGTAGGCGGTCTTGAGACGGCGGAT
GGTCGAGGTGAGGTGTGGCAGGCTTGAGATCCAGCTGTTGGGGTGAGTACTCCCTCTCAAAAGCGGGCAT
TACTTCTGCGCTAAGATTGTCAGTTTCCAAAAACGAGGAGGATTTGATATTCACCTGGCCCGATCTGGCC
ATACACTTGAGTGACAATGACATCCACTTTGCCTTTCTCTCCACAGGTGTCCACTCCCAGGTCCAAGTTT
AAACTGCGGCCGCTCCGGCTAGCCGCCACCATGGCCAGTCCGGTATTCAGGAGACCTTTCTGCCATCTGT
CCACCTACAGCCTGCTCTGGGCCATAGCAGCAGTAGCGCTGAGCACAGCTCAAGTGGAAGTGGTGACCCA
GGATGAAAGAAAGCTGCTGCACACAACTGCATCCTTACGCTGTTCTCTAAAAACAACCCAGGAACCCTTG
ATTGTGACATGGCAGAAAAAGAAAGCCGTAGGCCCAGAAAACATGGTCACTTACAGCAAAGCCCATGGGG
TTGTCATTCAGCCCACCTACAAAGACAGGATAAACATCACTGAGCTGGGACTCTTGAACACAAGCATCAC
CTTCTGGAACACAACCCTGGATGATGAGGGTTGCTACATGTGTCTCTTCAACATGTTTGGATCTGGGAAG
GTCTCTGGGACAGCTTGCCTTACTCTCTATGTACAGCCCATAGTACACCTTCACTACAACTATTTTGAAG
ACCACCTAAACATCACGTGCTCTGCAACTGCCCGCCCAGCCCCTGCCATCTCCTGGAAGGGCACTGGGTC
AGGAATTGAGAATAGTACTGAGAGTCACTCCCATTCAAATGGGACTACATCTGTCACCAGCATCCTCCGG
GTCAAAGACCCCAAAACTCAGGTTGGAAAGGAAGTGATCTGCCAGGTTTTATACTTGGGGAATGTGATTG
ACTACAAGCAGAGTCTGGACAAAGGCGCGCC
Features (pLannotate 1.2.2; 21 found; start..end, strand, type, name):
    590..757     +  CDS            COMP (fragment): COMP_HUMAN - Experimental evidence at protein level: Swiss-Prot protein existence level 1. May play a role in the structural integrity of cartilage via its interaction with other extracellular matrix proteins such as the collagens and fibronectin. Can mediate the interaction of chondrocytes with the cartilage extracellular matrix through interaction with cell surface integrin receptors. Could play a role in the pathogenesis of osteoarthritis. Potent suppressor of apoptosis in both primary chondrocytes and transformed cells. Suppresses apoptosis by blocking the activation of caspase-3 and by in
    765..1554    +  CDS            bla(M) (fragment): β-lactamase lacking the signal sequence; bla(M); allows cytosolic expression of β-lactamase
   1590..1645    +  polyA_signal   β-globin poly(A) signal: rabbit β-globin polyadenylation signal (Gil and Proudfoot, 1987)
   2159..3840    -  rep_origin     oriP (fragment): Epstein-Barr virus oriP replication origin (Yates et al., 2000)
   3967..4071    +  promoter       AmpR promoter: bla
   4072..4932    +  CDS            AmpR: β-lactamase; bla; confers resistance to ampicillin, carbenicillin, and related antibiotics
   5103..5691    +  rep_origin     ori: high-copy-number ColE1/pMB1/pBR322/pUC origin of replication
   5874..5966    +  CDS            lacI (fragment): lac repressor; lacI; The lac repressor binds to the lac operator to inhibit transcription in E. coli. This inhibition can be relieved by adding lactose or isopropyl-β-D-thiogalactopyranoside (IPTG).
   5979..6000    +  protein_bind   CAP binding site: CAP binding activates transcription in the presence of cAMP. E. coli catabolite activator protein
   6015..6045    +  promoter       lac promoter: promoter for the E. coli lac operon
   6053..6069    +  protein_bind   lac operator: The lac repressor binds to the lac operator to inhibit transcription in E. coli. This inhibition can be relieved by adding lactose or isopropyl-β-D-thiogalactopyranoside (IPTG). lac repressor encoded by lacI
   6139..6155    +  promoter       tet promoter (fragment): E. coli promoter for tetracycline efflux protein gene
   6165..6190    -  CDS            bla(M) (fragment): β-lactamase lacking the signal sequence; bla(M); allows cytosolic expression of β-lactamase
   6364..6743    +  enhancer       CMV enhancer: human cytomegalovirus immediate early enhancer
   6745..6944    +  promoter       CMV promoter: human cytomegalovirus (CMV) immediate early promoter
   7012..7050    +  misc_feature   Ad SA (fragment): adenovirus major late transcript splice acceptor (Friedrich and Soriano, 1991)
   7083..7292    -  CDS            PTP (fragment): TERM_ADE02 - Experimental evidence at protein level: Swiss-Prot protein existence level 1. Protein covalently bound to the viral DNA that acts as a primer for viral genomic replication by DNA strand displacement. Assembles on the viral origin of replication in an initiation complex with viral polymerase, DBP, host NFIA and host POU2F1/OCT1. During initiation, the polymerase covalently couples the first dCTP with Ser- 580 of pTP. The terminal protein stimulates the template activity over 20 fold compared to protein-free templates. Neo-synthesized viral genomes are linked to two preterminal prot
   7323..7412    +  intron         chimeric intron (fragment): chimera between introns from adenovirus and immunoglobulin heavy chain genes
   7431..7477    +  CDS            IgH signal sequence (fragment): signal sequence from the mouse immunoglobulin heavy chain variable region
   7521..8216    +  CDS            Cd200 (fragment): OX2G_MOUSE - Also known as Mox2. Experimental evidence at protein level: Swiss-Prot protein existence level 1. Costimulates T-cell proliferation. May regulate myeloid cell activity in a variety of tissues (By similarity). From Mus musculus (Mouse).
   8196..553     +  CDS            Cd4 (fragment) (across the origin): CD4_RAT - Experimental evidence at protein level: Swiss-Prot protein existence level 1. Integral membrane glycoprotein that plays an essential role in the immune response and serves multiple functions in responses against both external and internal offenses. In T-cells, functions primarily as a coreceptor for MHC class II molecule:peptide complex. The antigens presented by class II peptides are derived from extracellular proteins while class I peptides are derived from cytosolic proteins. Interacts simultaneously with the T-cell receptor (TCR) and the MHC class II presented by antigen presenti
