[The description below was written by a language model from this plasmid's Addgene catalogue record and pLannotate feature annotations shown in this document.]
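Description:
CD200Cd4d3+4-blac is a mammalian expression plasmid of about 8.2 kb, built on the pEMCS backbone (partly derived from pTT3), that serves as a positive-control construct in the AVEXIS system for detecting low-affinity extracellular protein interactions. It is propagated in E. coli through a high-copy ColE1/pUC-type origin with ampicillin selection. It also carries an Epstein-Barr virus oriP fragment, an element that supports episomal maintenance in cells supplying EBNA1, which suits transient production of secreted protein. Remnants of lac regulatory sequence are also annotated in the backbone.

The expression cassette is driven by the CMV enhancer and promoter, followed by adenovirus-derived leader and splice elements and a chimeric intron fragment that promote efficient processing of the transcript. The 714 bp rat CD200 (OX-2) insert sits between retained NotI and AscI sites. The annotation tool matched this region to the mouse orthologue, but the catalogue lists the species as rat. A short fragment resembling an immunoglobulin heavy-chain signal sequence is annotated just upstream. CD200 is fused at its C terminus to rat CD4 domains 3 and 4, then to a segment of cartilage oligomeric matrix protein (COMP), and finally to a β-lactamase lacking its own signal sequence, with a rabbit β-globin polyadenylation signal ending the unit. The COMP segment is not mentioned in the catalogue fields. In AVEXIS-type preys, this coiled-coil region multimerises the ectodomain to raise binding avidity, while β-lactamase provides an enzymatic readout for captured prey. The purpose statement's bait/prey wording is ambiguous, but the annotated architecture fits a CD200 prey.
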