Addgene plasmid #32405: CD200Cd4d3+4-blac
Purpose: A positive control receptor bait (rat CD4d3+4-blac) and prey (rat CD200) EXPRESs plasmid for The Basic AVEXIS kit
Depositing lab: Gavin Wright. Depositing organization: Wellcome Sanger Institute. Publication: Large-scale screening for novel low-affinity extracellular protein interactions. Bushell KM, Sollner C, Schuster-Boeckler B, Bateman A, Wright GJ. Genome Res. 2008 Apr;18(4):622-30. Epub 2008 Feb 22. 10.1101/gr.7187808 PubMed 18296487.
Backbone
  Vector backbone: pEMCS
  Backbone manufacturer: Mark Bushell
  Backbone size w/o insert (bp): 6000
  Vector type: Mammalian Expression
Growth in bacteria
  Bacterial resistance: Ampicillin, 100 μg/mL
  Growth temperature: 37°C
  Growth strain: DH5alpha
  Copy number: Unknown
Gene/Insert
  Gene/Insert name: CD200 (alt name: OX-2)
  Species: R. norvegicus (rat)
  Insert size (bp): 714
  Promoter: CMV
  Tag / fusion protein: Cd4d3+4 (C terminal on insert); beta-lactamase (C terminal on insert)
  Cloning method: Restriction Enzyme; 5′ cloning site NotI (not destroyed); 3′ cloning site AscI (not destroyed)
  Sequencing primers: 5′ CMV Forward
Resource information
  A portion of this plasmid was derived from a plasmid made by: pTT3 was obtained from Yves Durocher, National Research Council of Canada-Biotechnology Research Institute
Terms and licenses: Academic/Nonprofit Terms; Industry Terms: Not Available to Industry
How to cite: CD200Cd4d3+4-blac was a gift from Gavin Wright (Addgene plasmid # 32405 ; http://n2t.net/addgene:32405 ; RRID:Addgene_32405)
