>Addgene plasmid #32405 | CD200Cd4d3+4-blac | addgene partial sequence | sequence record 39936 | LNCX 5'-AGCTCGTTTAGTGAACCGTCAGATC-3'
GCTGTCTGCGAGGGCCAGCTGTTGGGCTCGCGGTTGAGGACAAACTCTTCGCGGTCTTTCCAGTACTCTT
GGATCGGAAACCCGTCGGCCTCCGAACGGTACTCCGCCACCGAGGGACCTGAGCGAGTCCGCATCGACCG
GATCGGAAAACCTCTCGAGAAAGGCGTCTAACCAGTCACAGTCGCAAGGTAGGCTGAGCACCGTGGCGGG
CGGCAGCGGGTGGCGGTCGGGGTTGTTTCTGGCGGAGGTGCTGCTGATGATGTAATTAAAGTAGGCGGTC
TTGAGACGGCGGATGGTCGAGGTGAGGTGTGGCAGGCTTGAGATCCAGCTGTTGGGGTGAGTACTCCCTC
TCAAAAGCGGGCATTACTTCTGCGCTAAGATTGTCAGTTTCCAAAAACGAGGAGGATTTGATATTCACCT
GGCCCGATCTGGCCATACACTTGAGTGACAATGACATCCACTTTGCCTTTCTCTCCACAGGTGTCCACTC
CCAGGTCCAAGTTTAAACTGCGGCCGCTCCGGCTAGCCGCCACCATGGCCAGTCCGGTATTCAGGAGACC
TTTCTGCCATCTGTCCACCTACAGCCTGCTCTGGGCCATAGCAGCAGTAGCGCTGAGCACAGCTCAAGTG
GAAGTGGTGACCCAGGATGAAAGAAAGCTGCTGCACACAACTGCATCCTTACGCTGTTCTCTAAAAACAA
CCCAGGAACCCTTGATTGTGACATGG
