>Addgene plasmid #32405 | CD200Cd4d3+4-blac | addgene partial sequence | sequence record 39937 | rCD4-F 5'-AGTTTGCTGGTTCTGGCAAC-3'
CTGTATCAGGAAGTGAACCTGGTGGTGATGAAAGTGACTCAGCCCGACAGCAACACTTTGACCTGTGAGG
TGATGGGACCCACCTCACCCAAGATGAGACTGATCTTGAAGCAGGAGAATCAGGAGGCCAGGGTCTCCAG
GCAGGAGAAAGTGATTCAAGTGCAGGCCCCTGAAGCAGGGGTGTGGCAATGTCTACTGAGTGAAGGTGAA
GAGGTCAAGATGGACTCCAAGATCCAGGTTTTATCCAAAGGGTTGAATTCCGGCGGCGGCTCCGGAGGCG
GTACCGGTGGCGGCGACCTAGCCCCACAGATGCTTCGAGAACTCCAGGAGACTAATGCGGCGCTGCAAGA
CGTGAGAGAGCTCTTGCGACAGCAGGTCAAGGAGATCACCTTCCTGAAGAATACGGTGATGGAATGTGAC
GCCTGCGGTCTAGACAGAAACCTGCCTCCACTAGCACCTCTGGGCCCACACCCAGAAACGCTGGTGAAAG
TAAAAGATGCTGAAGATCAGTTGGGTGCACGAGTGGGTTACATCGAACTGGATCTCAACAGCGGTAAGAT
CCTTGAGAGTTTTCGCCCCGAAGAACGTTTTCCAATGATGAGCACTTTTAAAGTTCTGCTATGTGGCGCG
GTATTATCCCGTATTGACGCCGGGCAAGAGCAACTCGGTCGCCGCATACACTATTCTCAGAATGACTTGG
TTGAGTACTCACCAGTCACAGA
